>Addgene plasmid #97001 | pEAHISMRSA2028 | addgene full sequence | sequence record 183101 | Addgene NGS Result
TGGCGAATGGG
[124 nt withheld, positions 12-135]
C
[91 nt withheld, positions 137-227]
A
[49 nt withheld, positions 229-277]
CCTTTGACGTTGGAGTCCACGTTCTTT
[37 nt withheld, positions 305-341]
ACCCTATCTCGGTCTATTCTTTTGATTTATAAGGGATTTTGCCGATTTCGGCCTATTGGTTAAAAAATGA
GCTGATTTAACAAAAATTTAACGCGAATTTTAACAAAATATTAACGCTTACAATTTAGGTGGCACTTTTC
GGGGAAATGTGCGCGGAACCCCTATTTGTTTATTTTTCTAAATACATTCAAATATGTATCCGCTCATGAG
ACAATAACCCTGATAAATGCTTCAATAATATTGAAAAAGGAAGAGTATGAGTATTCAACATTTCCGTGTC
GCCCTTATTCCCTTTTTTGCGGCATTTTGCCTTCCTGTTTTTGCTCACCCAGAAACGCTGGTGAAAGTAA
AAGATGCTGAAGATCAGTTGGGTGCACGAGTGGGTTACATCGAACTGGATCTCAACAGCGGTAAGATCCT
TGAGAGTTTTCGCCCCGAAGAACGTTTTCCAATGATGAGCACTTTTAAAGTTCTGCTATGTGGCGCGGTA
TTATCCCGTATTGACGCCGGGCAAGAGCAACTCGGTCGCCGCATACACTATTCTCAGAATGACTTGGTTG
AGTACTCACCAGTCACAGAAAAGCATCTTACGGATGGCATGACAGTAAGAGAATTATGCAGTGCTGCCAT
AACCATGAGTGATAACACTGCGGCCAACTTACTTCTGACAACGATCGGAGGACCGAAGGAGCTAACCGCT
TTTTTGCACAACATGGGGGATCATGTAACTCGCCTTGATCGTTGGGAACCGGAGCTGAATGAAGCCATAC
CAAACGACGAGCGTGACACCACGATGCCTGCAGCAATGGCAACAACGTTGCGCAAACTATTAACTGGCGA
ACTACTTACTCTAGCTTCCCGGCAACAATTAATAGACTGGATGGAGGCGGATAAAGTTGCAGGACCACTT
CTGCGCTCGGCCCTTCCGGCTGGCTGGTTTATTGCTGATAAATCTGGAGCCGGTGAGCGTGGGTCTCGCG
GTATCATTGCAGCACTGGGGCCAGATGGTAAGCCCTCCCGTATCGTAGTTATCTACACGACGGGGAGTCA
GGCAACTATGGATGAACGAAATAGACAGATCGCTGAGATAGGTGCCTCACTGATTAAGCATTGGTAACTG
TCAGACCAAGTTTACTCATATATACTTTAGATTGATTTAAAACTTCATTTTTAATTTAAAAGGATCTAGG
TGAAGATCCTTTTTGATAATCTCATGACCAAAATCCCTTAACGTGAGTTTTCGTTCCACTGAGCGTCAGA
CCCCGTAGAAAAGATCAAAGGATCTTCTTGAGATCCTTTTTTTCTGCGCGTAATCTGCTGCTTGCAAACA
AAAAAACCACCGCTACCAGCGGTGGTTTGTTTGCCGGATCAAGAGCTACCAACTCTTTTTCCGAAGGTAA
CTGGCTTCAGCAGAGCGCAGATACCAAATACTGTCCTTCTAGTGTAGCCGTAGTTAGGCCACCACTTCAA
GAACTCTGTAGCACCGCCTACATACCTCGCTCTGCTAATCCTGTTACCAGTGGCTGCTGCCAGTGGCGAT
AAGTCGTGTCTTACCGGGTTGGACTCAAGACGATAGTTACCGGATAAGGCGCAGCGGTCGGGCTGAACGG
GGGGTTCGTGCACACAGCCCAGCTTGGAGCGAACGACCTACACCGAACTGAGATACCTACAGCGTGAGCT
ATGAGAAAGCGCCACGCTTCCCGAAGGGAGAAAGGCGGACAGGTATCCGGTAAGCGGCAGGGTCGGAACA
GGAGAGCGCACGAGGGAGCTTCCAGGGGGAAACGCCTGGTATCTTTATAGTCCTGTCGGGTTTCGCCACC
TCTGACTTGAGCGTCGATTTTTGTGATGCTCGTCAGGGGGGCGGAGCCTATGGAAAAACGCCAGCAACGC
GGCCTTTTTACGGTTCCTGGCCTTTTGCTGGCCTTTTGCTCACATGTTCTTTCCTGCGTTATCCCCTGAT
TCTGTGGATAACCGTATTACCGCCTTTGAGTGAGCTGATACCGCTCGCCGCAGCCGAACGACCGAGCGCA
GCGAGTCAGTGAGCGAGGAAGCGGAAGAGCGCCTGATGCGGTATTTTCTCCTTACGCATCTGTGCGGTAT
TTCACACCGCAATGGTGCACTCTCAGTACAATCTGCTCTGATGCCGCATAGTTAAGCCAGTATACACTCC
GCTATCGCTACGTGACTGGGTCATGGCTGCGCCCCGACACCCGCCAACACCCGCTGACGCGCCCTGACGG
GCTTGTCTGCTCCCGGCATCCGCTTACAGACAAGCTGTGACCGTCTCCGGGAGCTGCATGTGTCAGAGGT
TTTCACCGTCATCACCGAAACGCGCGAGGCAGCTGCGGTAAAGCTCATCAGCGTGGTCGTGAAGCGATTC
ACAGATGTCTGCCTGTTCATCCGCGTCCAGCTCGTTGAGTTTCTCCAGAAGCGTTAATGTCTGGCTTCTG
ATAAAGCGGGCCATGTTAAGGGCGGTTTTTTCCTGTTTGGTCACTGATGCCTCCGTGTAAGGGGGATTTC
TGTTCATGGGGGTAATGATACCGATGAAACGAGAGAGGATGCTCACGATACGGGTTACTGATGATGAACA
TGCCCGGTTACTGGAACGTTGTGAGGGTAAACAACTGGCGGTATGGATGCGGCGGGACCAGAGAAAAATC
ACTCAGGGTCAATGCCAGCGCTTCGTTAATACAGATGTAGGTGTTCCACAGGGTAGCCAGCAGCATCCTG
CGATGCAGATCCGGAACATAATGGTGCAGGGCGCTGACTTCCGCGTTTCCAGACTTTACGAAACACGGAA
ACCGAAGACCATTCATGTTGTTGCTCAGGTCGCAGACGTTTTGCAGCAGCAGTCGCTTCACGTTCGCTCG
CGTATCGGTGATTCATTCTGCTAACCAGTAAGGCAACCCCGCCAGCCTAGCCGGGTCCTCAACGACAGGA
GCACGATCATGCGCACCCGTGGCCAGGACCCAACGCTGCCCGAGATCTCGATCCCGCGAAATTAATACGA
CTCACTATAGGGAGACCACAACGGTTTCCCTCTAGAAATAATTTTGTTTAACTTTAAGAAGGAGATATAC
ATATGTCGTACTACCATCACCATCACCATCACGATTACGACATCCCAACGACCGAAAACCTGTATTTTCA
GGGCGCCATGGATCCTTTAGCCCAAAGCTTAAATGAACAACTTCAACAGTCAAATGCAACTGCCTTTGCA
ATGTTATCTGACTTAGGTCAAAATATGTTTTATCCAAAGGGCATTTTATCTCAATCTGCTGAAGCAAAGA
GTACAACATATAATGCAACTATAGGTATGGCGACAAATAAAGACGGAAAAATGTTTGCATCATCTTTAGA
TGCAATGTTTAATGATTTAACTCCAGATGAAATATTCCCTTATGCGCCACCACAAGGCATCGAAGAATTA
CGTGATTTATGGCAACAAAAAATGTTGCGTGACAATCCAGAGCTATCAATCGACAACATGTCACGACCAA
TTGTTACGAATGCATTAACACATGGTTTATCTCTAGTTGGCGATTTATTTGTAAATCAAGATGACACTAT
CTTGTTACCAGAGCATAATTGGGGTAATTACAAACTTGTTTTCAATACAAGAAATGGTGCAAACCTTCAA
ACATATCCTATCTTTGATAAAGACGGGCATTATACTACTGATTCACTAGTAGAAGCTTTACAATCATACA
ATAAAGATAAAGTCATTATGATTTTAAATTATCCTAATAATCCGACAGGTTACACACCTACGCATAAAGA
AGTGACTACGATCGTCGAAGCAATTAAAGCATTAGCTAATAAAGGTACAAAAGTTATAGCTGTTGTGGAT
GATGCATACTATGGTTTATTCTATGAAGATGTGTATACTCAATCATTATTTACTGCATTAACTAATTTAC
ATTCAAATGCAATATTACCTATTCGTTTAGATGGGGCAACAAAAGAATTTTTCGCATGGGGATTCCGTGT
TGGATTTATGACATTTGGAACGTCTGATCAAACAACTAAAGAAGTTTTAGAAGCCAAAGTAAAAGGTCTT
ATACGAAGCAACATTTCTAGTGGACCGCTTCCAACACAAAGCGCTGTTAAGCATGTATTAAAAAATAATA
AACAATTCGATAAAGAAATCGAACAAAATATTCAAACATTAAAAGAACGCTATGAAGTCACTAAGGAAGT
TGTCTATGCTGATCAATATCATTCACATTGGCAAGCATATGACTTTAACTCTGGATACTTTATGGCAATA
AAAGTTCATGATGTTGACCCTGAAGCATTGCGCAAGCATTTAATTGACAAGTATTCTATTGGTGTCATTG
CACTTAATGCTACAGATATTCGTATTGCGTTTAGTTGTGTAGAAAAAGACGATATCCCACATGTATTTGA
TTCAATTGCTAAAGCAATTGATGACTTAAGATAAGGATCCGAATTCGAGCTCCGTCGACAAGCTTGCGGC
CGCACTCGAGCACCACCACCACCACCACTGAGATCCGGCTGCTAACAAAGCCCGAAAGGAAGCTGAGTTG
GCTGCTGCCACCGCTGAGCAATAACTAGCATAACCCCTTGGGGCCTCTAAACGGGTCTTGAGGGGTTTTT
TGCTGAAAGGAGGAACTATATCCGGAT
Features (pLannotate 1.2.2; 14 found; start..end, strand, type, name):
     12..440     +  rep_origin     f1 ori (sequence partly withheld): f1 bacteriophage origin of replication; arrow indicates direction of (+) strand synthesis
    493..597     +  promoter       AmpR promoter: bla
    598..1458    +  CDS            AmpR: β-lactamase; bla; confers resistance to ampicillin, carbenicillin, and related antibiotics
   1629..2217    +  rep_origin     ori: high-copy-number ColE1/pMB1/pBR322/pUC origin of replication
   2403..2542    -  misc_feature   bom: basis of mobility region from pBR322
   2644..2835    -  CDS            rop: Rop protein, which maintains plasmids at low copy number; rop
   2852..3232    +  CDS            YPB1_ECOLX: Protein predicted: Swiss-Prot protein existence level 4. From Escherichia coli.
   3344..3362    +  promoter       T7 promoter: promoter for bacteriophage T7 RNA polymerase
   3394..3416    +  RBS            RBS: efficient ribosome binding site from bacteriophage T7 gene 10 (Olins and Rangwala, 1989)
   3434..3453    +  CDS            8xHis (fragment): 8xHis affinity tag
   3475..3495    +  CDS            TEV site: tobacco etch virus (TEV) protease recognition and cleavage site
   4832..4849    +  CDS            9xHis (fragment): 9xHis affinity tag
   4859..4908    +  CDS            SET1 (fragment): solubility-enhancement tag derived from T7 phage gene 10B
   4916..4963    +  terminator     T7 terminator: transcription terminator for bacteriophage T7 RNA polymerase
