[The description below was written by a language model from this plasmid's Addgene catalogue record and pLannotate feature annotations shown in this document.]
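Description:
pEAHISMRSA2028 is a bacterial expression plasmid of about 5 kb built on pEAHISTEV, a derivative of pDEST14 adapted for restriction cloning, and made for recombinant production of a Staphylococcus aureus (MRSA) protein for structural proteomics work. It carries a ColE1/pBR322-type origin together with the bom mobility region and a rop gene, an f1 phage origin, and a β-lactamase gene with its own promoter for ampicillin selection. The catalogue lists the plasmid as high copy, although rop is normally associated with reduced copy number. The plasmid is maintained in a standard cloning strain, while protein expression requires a DE3 lysogen that supplies T7 RNA polymerase.

The insert is the 1,287 bp unmutated coding sequence for Sar2028, an Asp/Tyr/Phe pyridoxal-5'-phosphate-dependent aminotransferase, cloned between NcoI and BamHI sites that are both retained. Transcription is driven by a T7 promoter followed by the efficient phage T7 gene 10 ribosome binding site, and ends at a T7 terminator. The backbone supplies an N-terminal hexahistidine tag followed by a TEV protease recognition site, so the protein can be captured by metal-affinity chromatography and the tag then removed by cleavage.

The automated annotation does not label the aminotransferase open reading frame itself, which lies in the unannotated stretch between the TEV site and the downstream elements. It also flags a short histidine-tag fragment and a fragment of a T7 gene 10B-derived solubility tag just before the terminator. The catalogue describes no C-terminal tag, and the record does not show whether these are translated; they may be untranslated vector remnants.
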