Addgene plasmid #97001: pEAHISMRSA2028
Purpose: Expressing MRSA Asp/Tyr/Phe pyridoxal-50- phosphate-dependent aminotransferase
Depositing lab: Huanting Liu & James Naismith. Depositing organization: University of St. Andrews. Publication: The Scottish Structural Proteomics Facility: targets, methods and outputs. Oke M, Carter LG, Johnson KA, Liu H, McMahon SA, Yan X, Kerou M, Weikart ND, Kadi N, Sheikh MA, Schmelz S, Dorward M, Zawadzki M, Cozens C, Falconer H, Powers H, Overton IM, van Niekerk CA, Peng X, Patel P, Garrett RA, Prangishvili D, Botting CH, Coote PJ, Dryden DT, Barton GJ, Schwarz-Linek U, Challis GL, Taylor GL, White MF, Naismith JH. J Struct Funct Genomics. 2010 Jun;11(2):167-80. doi: 10.1007/s10969-010-9090-y. Epub 2010 Apr 24. PubMed 20419351.
Backbone
  Vector backbone: pEAHISTEV, modified from pDEST14
  Backbone manufacturer: BSRC, University of St Andrews
  Backbone size w/o insert (bp): 3705
  Total vector size (bp): 4992
  Modifications to backbone: none
Growth in bacteria
  Bacterial resistance: Ampicillin, 100 μg/mL
  Growth temperature: 37°C
  Growth strain: DH5alpha
  Growth instructions: Protein expression in DE3 strain
  Copy number: High Copy
Gene/Insert
  Gene/Insert name: Asp/Tyr/Phe pyridoxal-50- phosphate-dependent aminotransferase (alt name: Sar2028)
  Species: Staphylococcus aureus
  Insert size (bp): 1287
  Mutation: none
  Promoter: T7
  Tag / fusion protein: N-ter TEV protease cleavable 6His (N terminal on backbone)
  Cloning method: Restriction Enzyme; 5′ cloning site NcoI (not destroyed); 3′ cloning site BamHI (not destroyed)
  Sequencing primers: 5′ T7 promoter; 3′ T7 terminator
Resource information
  A portion of this plasmid was derived from a plasmid made by: original
Terms and licenses: Academic/Nonprofit Terms; Industry Terms: Not Available to Industry
How to cite: pEAHISMRSA2028 was a gift from Huanting Liu & James Naismith (Addgene plasmid # 97001 ; http://n2t.net/addgene:97001 ; RRID:Addgene_97001)
